>Addgene plasmid #140580 | pmCherry-U6-empty | addgene full sequence | sequence record 296568 | Addgene NGS Result
GAGGGCCTATTTCCCATGATTCCTTCATATTTGCATATACGATACAAGGCTGTTAGAGAGATAATTGGAA
TTAATTTGACTGTAAACACAAAGATATTAGTACAAAATACGTGACGTAGAAAGTAATAATTTCTTGGGTA
GTTTGCAGTTTTAAAATTATGTTTTAAAATGGACTATCATATGCTTACCGTAACTTGAAAGTATTTCGAT
TTCTTGGCTTTATATATCTTGTGGAAAGGACGAAACACCGGAGACGGATACGTCTCTGTTTTAGAGCTAG
AAATAGCAAGTTAAAATAAGGCTAGTCCGTTATCAACTTGAAAAAGTGGCACCGAGTCGGTGCTTTTTTC
AATTGCATGAAGAATCTGCTTAGGGTTAGGCGTTTTGCGCTGCTTCGCGATGTACGGGCCAGATATACGC
GTTGACATTGATTATTGACTAGTTATTAATAGTAATCAATTACGGGGTCATTAGTTCATAGCCCATATAT
GGAGTTCCGCGTTACATAACTTACGGTAAATGGCCCGCCTGGCTGACCGCCCAACGACCCCCGCCCATTG
ACGTCAATAATGACGTATGTTCCCATAGTAACGCCAATAGGGACTTTCCATTGACGTCAATGGGTGGAGT
ATTTACGGTAAACTGCCCACTTGGCAGTACATCAAGTGTATCATATGCCAAGTACGCCCCCTATTGACGT
CAATGACGGTAAATGGCCCGCCTGGCATTATGCCCAGTACATGACCTTATGGGACTTTCCTACTTGGCAG
TACATCTACGTATTAGTCATCGCTATTACCATGGTGATGCGGTTTTGGCAGTACATCAATGGGCGTGGAT
AGCGGTTTGACTCACGGGGATTTCCAAGTCTCCACCCCATTGACGTCAATGGGAGTTTGTTTTGGCACCA
AAATCAACGGGACTTTCCAAAATGTCGTAACAACTCCGCCCCATTGACGCAAATGGGCGGTAGGCGTGTA
CGGTGGGAGGTCTATATAAGCAGAGCTCTCTGGCTAACTAGAGAACCCACTGCTTACTGGCTTATCGAAA
TTAATACGACTCACTATAGGGAGACCCAAGCTGGCTAGCGTTTAAACTTAAGCTTGCCGGTGCCACCATG
GTGAGCAAGGGCGAGGAGGATAACATGGCCATCATCAAGGAGTTCATGCGCTTCAAGGTGCACATGGAGG
GCTCCGTGAACGGCCACGAGTTCGAGATCGAGGGCGAGGGCGAGGGCCGCCCCTACGAGGGCACCCAGAC
CGCCAAGCTGAAGGTGACCAAGGGTGGCCCCCTGCCCTTCGCCTGGGACATCCTGTCCCCTCAGTTCATG
TACGGCTCCAAGGCCTACGTGAAGCACCCCGCCGACATCCCCGACTACTTGAAGCTGTCCTTCCCCGAGG
GCTTCAAGTGGGAGCGCGTGATGAACTTCGAGGACGGCGGCGTGGTGACCGTGACCCAGGACTCCTCCCT
GCAGGACGGCGAGTTCATCTACAAGGTGAAGCTGCGCGGCACCAACTTCCCCTCCGACGGCCCCGTAATG
CAGAAGAAGACCATGGGCTGGGAGGCCTCCTCCGAGCGGATGTACCCCGAGGACGGCGCCCTGAAGGGCG
AGATCAAGCAGAGGCTGAAGCTGAAGGACGGCGGCCACTACGACGCTGAGGTCAAGACCACCTACAAGGC
CAAGAAGCCCGTGCAGCTGCCCGGCGCCTACAACGTCAACATCAAGTTGGACATCACCTCCCACAACGAG
GACTACACCATCGTGGAACAGTACGAACGCGCCGAGGGCCGCCACTCCACCGGCGGCATGGACGAGCTGT
ACAAGTACCCATACGATGTTCCAGATTACGCTTAAGAATTCTGCAGATATCCAGCACAGTGGCGGCCGCT
CGAGTCTAGAGGGCCCGTTTAAACCCGCTGATCAGCCTCGACTGTGCCTTCTAGTTGCCAGCCATCTGTT
GTTTGCCCCTCCCCCGTGCCTTCCTTGACCCTGGAAGGTGCCACTCCCACTGTCCTTTCCTAATAAAATG
AGGAAATTGCATCGCATTGTCTGAGTAGGTGTCATTCTATTCTGGGGGGTGGGGTGGGGCAGGACAGCAA
GGGGGAGGATTGGGAAGACAATAGCAGGCATGCTGGGGATGCGGTGGGCTCTATGGCTTCTGAGGCGGAA
AGAACCAGCTGGGGCTCTAGGGGGTATCCCC
[124 nt withheld, positions 2202-2325]
C
[91 nt withheld, positions 2327-2417]
A
[49 nt withheld, positions 2419-2467]
CCTTTGACGTTGGAGTCCACGTTCTTT
[37 nt withheld, positions 2495-2531]
ACCCTATCTCGGTCTATTCTTTTGATTTATAAGGGATTTTGCCGATTTCGGCCTATTGGTTAAAAAATGA
GCTGATTTAACAAAAATTTAACGCGAATTAATTCTGTGGAATGTGTGTCAGTTAGGGTGTGGAAAGTCCC
CAGGCTCCCCAGCAGGCAGAAGTATGCAAAGCATGCATCTCAATTAGTCAGCAACCAGGTGTGGAAAGTC
CCCAGGCTCCCCAGCAGGCAGAAGTATGCAAAGCATGCATCTCAATTAGTCAGCAACCATAGTCCCGCCC
CTAACTCCGCCCATCCCGCCCCTAACTCCGCCCAGTTCCGCCCATTCTCCGCCCCATGGCTGACTAATTT
TTTTTATTTATGCAGAGGCCGAGGCCGCCTCTGCCTCTGAGCTATTCCAGAAGTAGTGAGGAGGCTTTTT
TGGAGGCCTAGGCTTTTGCAAAAAGCTCCCGGGAGCTTGTATATCCATTTTCGGATCTGATCAAGAGACA
GGATGAGGATCGTTTCGCATGATTGAACAAGATGGATTGCACGCAGGTTCTCCGGCCGCTTGGGTGGAGA
GGCTATTCGGCTATGACTGGGCACAACAGACAATCGGCTGCTCTGATGCCGCCGTGTTCCGGCTGTCAGC
GCAGGGGCGCCCGGTTCTTTTTGTCAAGACCGACCTGTCCGGTGCCCTGAATGAACTGCAGGACGAGGCA
GCGCGGCTATCGTGGCTGGCCACGACGGGCGTTCCTTGCGCAGCTGTGCTCGACGTTGTCACTGAAGCGG
GAAGGGACTGGCTGCTATTGGGCGAAGTGCCGGGGCAGGATCTCCTGTCATCTCACCTTGCTCCTGCCGA
GAAAGTATCCATCATGGCTGATGCAATGCGGCGGCTGCATACGCTTGATCCGGCTACCTGCCCATTCGAC
CACCAAGCGAAACATCGCATCGAGCGAGCACGTACTCGGATGGAAGCCGGTCTTGTCGATCAGGATGATC
TGGACGAAGAGCATCAGGGGCTCGCGCCAGCCGAACTGTTCGCCAGGCTCAAGGCGCGCATGCCCGACGG
CGAGGATCTCGTCGTGACCCATGGCGATGCCTGCTTGCCGAATATCATGGTGGAAAATGGCCGCTTTTCT
GGATTCATCGACTGTGGCCGGCTGGGTGTGGCGGACCGCTATCAGGACATAGCGTTGGCTACCCGTGATA
TTGCTGAAGAGCTTGGCGGCGAATGGGCTGACCGCTTCCTCGTGCTTTACGGTATCGCCGCTCCCGATTC
GCAGCGCATCGCCTTCTATCGCCTTCTTGACGAGTTCTTCTGAGCGGGACTCTGGGGTTCGAAATGACCG
ACCAAGCGACGCCCAACCTGCCATCACGAGATTTCGATTCCACCGCCGCCTTCTATGAAAGGTTGGGCTT
CGGAATCGTTTTCCGGGACGCCGGCTGGATGATCCTCCAGCGCGGGGATCTCATGCTGGAGTTCTTCGCC
CACCCCAACTTGTTTATTGCAGCTTATAATGGTTACAAATAAAGCAATAGCATCACAAATTTCACAAATA
AAGCATTTTTTTCACTGCATTCTAGTTGTGGTTTGTCCAAACTCATCAATGTATCTTATCATGTCTGTAT
ACCGTCGACCTCTAGCTAGAGCTTGGCGTAATCATGGTCATAGCTGTTTCCTGTGTGAAATTGTTATCCG
CTCACAATTCCACACAACATACGAGCCGGAAGCATAAAGTGTAAAGCCTGGGGTGCCTAATGAGTGAGCT
AACTCACATTAATTGCGTTGCGCTCACTGCCCGCTTTCCAGTCGGGAAACCTGTCGTGCCAGCTGCATTA
ATGAATCGGCCAACGCGCGGGGAGAGGCGGTTTGCGTATTGGGCGCTCTTCCGCTTCCTCGCTCACTGAC
TCGCTGCGCTCGGTCGTTCGGCTGCGGCGAGCGGTATCAGCTCACTCAAAGGCGGTAATACGGTTATCCA
CAGAATCAGGGGATAACGCAGGAAAGAACATGTGAGCAAAAGGCCAGCAAAAGGCCAGGAACCGTAAAAA
GGCCGCGTTGCTGGCGTTTTTCCATAGGCTCCGCCCCCCTGACGAGCATCACAAAAATCGACGCTCAAGT
CAGAGGTGGCGAAACCCGACAGGACTATAAAGATACCAGGCGTTTCCCCCTGGAAGCTCCCTCGTGCGCT
CTCCTGTTCCGACCCTGCCGCTTACCGGATACCTGTCCGCCTTTCTCCCTTCGGGAAGCGTGGCGCTTTC
TCATAGCTCACGCTGTAGGTATCTCAGTTCGGTGTAGGTCGTTCGCTCCAAGCTGGGCTGTGTGCACGAA
CCCCCCGTTCAGCCCGACCGCTGCGCCTTATCCGGTAACTATCGTCTTGAGTCCAACCCGGTAAGACACG
ACTTATCGCCACTGGCAGCAGCCACTGGTAACAGGATTAGCAGAGCGAGGTATGTAGGCGGTGCTACAGA
GTTCTTGAAGTGGTGGCCTAACTACGGCTACACTAGAAGAACAGTATTTGGTATCTGCGCTCTGCTGAAG
CCAGTTACCTTCGGAAAAAGAGTTGGTAGCTCTTGATCCGGCAAACAAACCACCGCTGGTAGCGGTGGTT
TTTTTGTTTGCAAGCAGCAGATTACGCGCAGAAAAAAAGGATCTCAAGAAGATCCTTTGATCTTTTCTAC
GGGGTCTGACGCTCAGTGGAACGAAAACTCACGTTAAGGGATTTTGGTCATGAGATTATCAAAAAGGATC
TTCACCTAGATCCTTTTAAATTAAAAATGAAGTTTTAAATCAATCTAAAGTATATATGAGTAAACTTGGT
CTGACAGTTACCAATGCTTAATCAGTGAGGCACCTATCTCAGCGATCTGTCTATTTCGTTCATCCATAGT
TGCCTGACTCCCCGTCGTGTAGATAACTACGATACGGGAGGGCTTACCATCTGGCCCCAGTGCTGCAATG
ATACCGCGAGACCCACGCTCACCGGCTCCAGATTTATCAGCAATAAACCAGCCAGCCGGAAGGGCCGAGC
GCAGAAGTGGTCCTGCAACTTTATCCGCCTCCATCCAGTCTATTAATTGTTGCCGGGAAGCTAGAGTAAG
TAGTTCGCCAGTTAATAGTTTGCGCAACGTTGTTGCCATTGCTACAGGCATCGTGGTGTCACGCTCGTCG
TTTGGTATGGCTTCATTCAGCTCCGGTTCCCAACGATCAAGGCGAGTTACATGATCCCCCATGTTGTGCA
AAAAAGCGGTTAGCTCCTTCGGTCCTCCGATCGTTGTCAGAAGTAAGTTGGCCGCAGTGTTATCACTCAT
GGTTATGGCAGCACTGCATAATTCTCTTACTGTCATGCCATCCGTAAGATGCTTTTCTGTGACTGGTGAG
TACTCAACCAAGTCATTCTGAGAATAGTGTATGCGGCGACCGAGTTGCTCTTGCCCGGCGTCAATACGGG
ATAATACCGCGCCACATAGCAGAACTTTAAAAGTGCTCATCATTGGAAAACGTTCTTCGGGGCGAAAACT
CTCAAGGATCTTACCGCTGTTGAGATCCAGTTCGATGTAACCCACTCGTGCACCCAACTGATCTTCAGCA
TCTTTTACTTTCACCAGCGTTTCTGGGTGAGCAAAAACAGGAAGGCAAAATGCCGCAAAAAAGGGAATAA
GGGCGACACGGAAATGTTGAATACTCATACTCTTCCTTTTTCAATATTATTGAAGCATTTATCAGGGTTA
TTGTCTCATGAGCGGATACATATTTGAATGTATTTAGAAAAATAAACAAATAGGGGTTCCGCGCACATTT
CCCCGAAAAGTGCCACCTGACGTCGACGGATCGGGAGATCTCCCGATCCCCTATGGTGCACTCTCAGTAC
AATCTGCTCTGATGCCGCATAGTTAAGCCAGTATCTGCTCCCTGCTTGTGTGTTGGAGGTCGCTGAGTAG
TGCGCGAGCAAAATTTAAGCTACAACAAGGCAAGGCTTGACCGACTTAATTAA
Features (pLannotate 1.2.2; 23 found; start..end, strand, type, name):
      1..241     +  promoter       U6 promoter: RNA polymerase III promoter for human U6 snRNA
    268..343     +  misc_RNA       gRNA scaffold: guide RNA scaffold for the Streptococcus pyogenes CRISPR/Cas9 system
    424..803     +  enhancer       CMV enhancer: human cytomegalovirus immediate early enhancer
    804..1007    +  promoter       CMV promoter: human cytomegalovirus (CMV) immediate early promoter
   1003..1036    +  LTR            5' LTR (truncated) (fragment): truncated 5' long terminal repeat (LTR) from HIV-1
   1052..1070    +  promoter       T7 promoter: promoter for bacteriophage T7 RNA polymerase
   1118..1825    +  CDS            mCherry: mCherry is a basic (constitutively fluorescent) red fluorescent protein published in 2004, derived from Discosoma sp.. It is reported to be a very rapidly-maturing monomer with low acid sensitivity.
   1826..1854    +  CDS            3xHA (fragment): three tandem HA epitope tags
   1932..2156    +  polyA_signal   bGH poly(A) signal: bovine growth hormone polyadenylation signal
   2160..2181    +  promoter       SV40 promoter (fragment): SV40 enhancer and early promoter
   2202..2630    +  rep_origin     f1 ori (sequence partly withheld): f1 bacteriophage origin of replication; arrow indicates direction of (+) strand synthesis
   2644..2973    +  promoter       SV40 promoter: SV40 enhancer and early promoter
   3040..3831    +  CDS            neo: KKA2_KLEPN - Also known as kan, nptII. Experimental evidence at protein level: Swiss-Prot protein existence level 1. Resistance to kanamycin, neomycin, paromomycin, ribostamycin, butirosin and gentamicin B. From Klebsiella pneumoniae.
   3855..4013    +  CDS            ble (fragment): BLE_KLEPN - Experimental evidence at protein level: Swiss-Prot protein existence level 1. Binding protein with a strong affinity to the bleomycin family of antibiotics. Binds to CL990; an antimitotic-antibiotic compound. From Klebsiella pneumoniae.
   4008..4129    +  polyA_signal   SV40 poly(A) signal: SV40 polyadenylation signal
   4202..4218    -  protein_bind   lac operator: The lac repressor binds to the lac operator to inhibit transcription in E. coli. This inhibition can be relieved by adding lactose or isopropyl-β-D-thiogalactopyranoside (IPTG). lac repressor encoded by lacI
   4226..4256    -  promoter       lac promoter: promoter for the E. coli lac operon
   4271..4292    -  protein_bind   CAP binding site: CAP binding activates transcription in the presence of cAMP. E. coli catabolite activator protein
   4305..4397    -  CDS            lacI (fragment): lac repressor; lacI; The lac repressor binds to the lac operator to inhibit transcription in E. coli. This inhibition can be relieved by adding lactose or isopropyl-β-D-thiogalactopyranoside (IPTG).
   4580..5168    -  rep_origin     ori: high-copy-number ColE1/pMB1/pBR322/pUC origin of replication
   5339..6199    -  CDS            AmpR: β-lactamase; bla; confers resistance to ampicillin, carbenicillin, and related antibiotics
   6200..6304    -  promoter       AmpR promoter: bla
   6363..6415    -  misc_feature   bom (fragment): basis of mobility region from pBR322
