[The description below was written by a language model from this plasmid's Addgene catalogue record and pLannotate feature annotations shown in this document.]
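Description:
pmCherry-U6-empty is an empty-backbone CRISPR plasmid for transient expression of a guide RNA together with an mCherry fluorescent marker in mammalian cells. It is about 6.5 kb and is propagated in E. coli using a high-copy ColE1/pUC-type origin with ampicillin selection (AmpR under its own bla promoter). An f1 phage origin is also present, along with small remnants typical of a pcDNA-style backbone: lac promoter/operator and CAP site, and fragments of lacI and the pBR322 bom region.

The payload consists of two independent expression units. The first is a human U6 RNA polymerase III promoter placed just upstream of the Streptococcus pyogenes Cas9 guide RNA scaffold. The short gap between the two is presumably where a user-supplied spacer is inserted, although the record does not describe the cloning sites, and as deposited no targeting sequence is present. The second unit uses the CMV immediate-early enhancer and promoter to drive mCherry, terminated by the bovine growth hormone polyadenylation signal. A T7 promoter lies upstream of the coding sequence, and a short annotated fragment of an HA epitope tag directly follows mCherry. A separate SV40 promoter-driven neomycin phosphotransferase cassette with an SV40 poly(A) signal could allow G418 selection in mammalian cells. The brief HIV-1 LTR, ble and extra SV40 promoter matches are small fragments and probably not functional elements.

The plasmid encodes no Cas9, so the nuclease must be supplied separately. The red fluorescence identifies or allows sorting of transfected, guide-expressing cells. The associated work concerned parallel profiling of Cas9 variant specificity.
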