Addgene plasmid #140580: pmCherry-U6-empty
Purpose: (Empty Backbone) Expresses a gRNA and mCherry in mammalian cells
Depositing lab: Feng Zhang. Depositing organization: Broad Institute. Publication: Highly Parallel Profiling of Cas9 Variant Specificity. Schmid-Burgk JL, Gao L, Li D, Gardner Z, Strecker J, Lash B, Zhang F. Mol Cell. 2020 Mar 17. pii: S1097-2765(20)30143-X. doi: 10.1016/j.molcel.2020.02.023. PubMed 32187529.
Backbone
  Vector backbone: pmCherry-U6
  Vector type: CRISPR
Growth in bacteria
  Bacterial resistance: Ampicillin, 100 μg/mL
  Growth temperature: 37°C
  Growth strain: DH5alpha
  Copy number: Unknown
Terms and licenses: Academic/Nonprofit Terms; Industry Terms: Not Available to Industry
How to cite: pmCherry-U6-empty was a gift from Feng Zhang (Addgene plasmid # 140580 ; http://n2t.net/addgene:140580 ; RRID:Addgene_140580)
